Addgene plasmid #207357: Lenti-L227R-tevopreQ1-epegRNA+13C>A_EF1a-puroR (PBS 10 - RTT 19)
Purpose: Lentiviral transfer plasmid encoding hU6-driven expression of a L227R-CFTR correcting prime editing guide (epegRNA) and EF1a-driven puromycin resistance gene.
Depositing lab: Marianne Carlon. Depositing organization: Katholieke Universiteit Leuven. Publication: Prime editing functionally corrects cystic fibrosis-causing CFTR mutations in human organoids and airway epithelial cells. Bulcaen M, Kortleven P, Liu RB, Maule G, Dreano E, Kelly M, Ensinck MM, Thierie S, Smits M, Ciciani M, Hatton A, Chevalier B, Ramalho AS, Casadevall I Solvas X, Debyser Z, Vermeulen F, Gijsbers R, Sermet-Gaudelus I, Cereseto A, Carlon MS. Cell Rep Med. 2024 May 21;5(5):101544. doi: 10.1016/j.xcrm.2024.101544. Epub 2024 May 1. PubMed 38697102.
Backbone
  Vector backbone: Lenti-RNF2-tevopreQ1-epegRNA+5G>T_EF1a-puroR
  Backbone manufacturer: Carlon lab (M. Bulcaen)
  Vector type: Lentiviral
  Selectable markers: Puromycin
Growth in bacteria
  Bacterial resistance: Ampicillin, 100 μg/mL
  Growth temperature: 37°C
  Growth strain: NEB Stable
  Copy number: High Copy
Gene/Insert
  Gene/Insert name: L227R-CFTR + 13 C>A tevopreq1-prime editing guide RNA (epegRNA)
  gRNA/shRNA sequence: gaaaaagggcaaggactatc
  Species: Synthetic
  Cloning method: Restriction Enzyme; 5′ cloning site unknown (unknown if destroyed)
Terms and licenses: Academic/Nonprofit Terms; Industry Terms: Not Available to Industry
How to cite: Lenti-L227R-tevopreQ1-epegRNA+13C>A_EF1a-puroR (PBS 10 - RTT 19) was a gift from Marianne Carlon (Addgene plasmid # 207357 ; http://n2t.net/addgene:207357 ; RRID:Addgene_207357)
