[The description below was written by a language model from this plasmid's Addgene catalogue record and pLannotate feature annotations shown in this document.]
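Description:
Lenti-L227R-tevopreQ1-epegRNA+13C>A_EF1a-puroR (PBS 10 - RTT 19) is an 8,986 nt HIV-1-based lentiviral transfer plasmid that delivers an engineered prime editing guide RNA aimed at correcting the cystic fibrosis-causing L227R mutation in CFTR. It was derived from a related lentiviral epegRNA backbone carrying an RNF2 guide. In bacteria it is maintained through a high-copy ColE1/pUC-type origin with ampicillin selection, and an f1 origin is also present. The viral portion has a third-generation, self-inactivating layout. A CMV enhancer/promoter is fused to a truncated 5' LTR to drive genomic RNA production in packaging cells, followed by the Ψ packaging signal with a gag fragment, the RRE for Rev-dependent export, the cPPT/CTS, a WPRE, and a ΔU3 3' LTR, with a bGH polyadenylation signal downstream.

Between the LTRs sit two divergently oriented cassettes. On the reverse strand, a human U6 RNA polymerase III promoter drives the epegRNA, built on the Streptococcus pyogenes Cas9 guide scaffold. According to the name, it has a 10-nt primer binding site and a 19-nt reverse transcriptase template specifying a +13 C>A edit, and it ends in the tevopreQ1 pseudoknot motif, which protects the 3' extension from degradation. These 3' elements are not annotated separately in the feature table. On the forward strand, an EF-1α core promoter expresses puromycin N-acetyltransferase so that transduced cells can be selected. Outside the viral region, the backbone also carries an SV40/EM7-driven bleomycin/Zeocin resistance cassette. No prime editor protein is encoded, so it must be supplied separately. The associated work used such constructs for prime editing of CFTR mutations in human organoids and airway epithelial cells.
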