Features (pLannotate 1.2.2; 33 found; start..end, strand, type, name):
    217..397     +  LTR            5' LTR (truncated): truncated 5' long terminal repeat (LTR) from HIV-1
    444..569     +  misc_feature   HIV-1 Ψ: packaging signal of human immunodeficiency virus type 1
    553..916     +  CDS            HIV-1 gag (fragment): gag protein from human immunodeficiency virus 1; gag
   1062..1295    +  misc_feature   RRE: The Rev response element (RRE) of HIV-1 allows for Rev-dependent mRNA export from the nucleus to the cytoplasm.
   1672..1772    +  CDS            Rev (fragment): human immunodeficiency virus 1 (HIV-1) Rev protein; rev; enhances nuclear export of unspliced and incompletely spliced viral mRNAs
   1822..1939    +  misc_feature   cPPT/CTS: central polypurine tract and central termination sequence of HIV-1
   2080..2155    -  misc_RNA       gRNA scaffold: guide RNA scaffold for the Streptococcus pyogenes CRISPR/Cas9 system
   2184..2424    -  promoter       U6 promoter: RNA polymerase III promoter for human U6 snRNA
   2476..2493    -  protein_bind   attB1 (fragment): mutant version of attB; recombination site for the Gateway® BP reaction BP Clonase™
   2499..2517    +  CDS            small t antigen (fragment): SV40 (simian virus 40) small t antigen
   2543..2754    +  promoter       EF-1α core promoter: core promoter for human elongation factor EF-1α
   2847..3444    +  CDS            PuroR (fragment): puromycin N-acetyltransferase; pac from Streptomyces; confers resistance to puromycin
   3460..4048    +  misc_feature   WPRE: woodchuck hepatitis virus posttranscriptional regulatory element
   4099..4118    +  misc_feature   cPPT/CTS (fragment): central polypurine tract and central termination sequence of HIV-1
   4120..4353    +  LTR            3' LTR (ΔU3): self-inactivating 3' long terminal repeat (LTR) from HIV-1
   4385..4609    +  polyA_signal   bGH poly(A) signal: bovine growth hormone polyadenylation signal
   4613..4634    +  promoter       SV40 promoter (fragment): SV40 enhancer and early promoter
   4655..5083    +  rep_origin     f1 ori (sequence partly withheld): f1 bacteriophage origin of replication; arrow indicates direction of (+) strand synthesis
   5097..5426    +  promoter       SV40 promoter: SV40 enhancer and early promoter
   5474..5521    +  promoter       EM7 promoter: synthetic bacterial promoter&nbsp
   5540..5914    +  CDS            BleoR: antibiotic-binding protein; Sh ble from Streptoalloteichus hindustanus; confers resistance to bleomycin, phleomycin, and Zeocin™
   5924..6049    +  CDS            ble (fragment): BLE_KLEPN - Experimental evidence at protein level: Swiss-Prot protein existence level 1. Binding protein with a strong affinity to the bleomycin family of antibiotics. Binds to CL990; an antimitotic-antibiotic compound. From Klebsiella pneumoniae.
   6044..6165    +  polyA_signal   SV40 poly(A) signal: SV40 polyadenylation signal
   6238..6254    -  protein_bind   lac operator: The lac repressor binds to the lac operator to inhibit transcription in E. coli. This inhibition can be relieved by adding lactose or isopropyl-β-D-thiogalactopyranoside (IPTG). lac repressor encoded by lacI
   6262..6292    -  promoter       lac promoter: promoter for the E. coli lac operon
   6307..6328    -  protein_bind   CAP binding site: CAP binding activates transcription in the presence of cAMP. E. coli catabolite activator protein
   6341..6433    -  CDS            lacI (fragment): lac repressor; lacI; The lac repressor binds to the lac operator to inhibit transcription in E. coli. This inhibition can be relieved by adding lactose or isopropyl-β-D-thiogalactopyranoside (IPTG).
   6616..7204    -  rep_origin     ori: high-copy-number ColE1/pMB1/pBR322/pUC origin of replication
   7375..8235    -  CDS            AmpR: β-lactamase; bla; confers resistance to ampicillin, carbenicillin, and related antibiotics
   8236..8340    -  promoter       AmpR promoter: bla
   8399..8451    -  misc_feature   bom (fragment): basis of mobility region from pBR322
   8606..8985    +  enhancer       CMV enhancer: human cytomegalovirus immediate early enhancer
   8986..199     +  promoter       CMV promoter (across the origin): human cytomegalovirus (CMV) immediate early promoter
>Addgene plasmid #207357 | Lenti-L227R-tevopreQ1-epegRNA+13C>A_EF1a-puroR (PBS 10 - RTT 19) | addgene full sequence | sequence record 408418 | Addgene NGS Result
TGATGCGGTTTTGGCAGTACATCAATGGGCGTGGATAGCGGTTTGACTCACGGGGATTTCCAAGTCTCCA
CCCCATTGACGTCAATGGGAGTTTGTTTTGGCACCAAAATCAACGGGACTTTCCAAAATGTCGTAACAAC
TCCGCCCCATTGACGCAAATGGGCGGTAGGCGTGTACGGTGGGAGGTCTATATAAGCAGCGCGTTTTGCC
TGTACTGGGTCTCTCTGGTTAGACCAGATCTGAGCCTGGGAGCTCTCTGGCTAACTAGGGAACCCACTGC
TTAAGCCTCAATAAAGCTTGCCTTGAGTGCTTCAAGTAGTGTGTGCCCGTCTGTTGTGTGACTCTGGTAA
CTAGAGATCCCTCAGACCCTTTTAGTCAGTGTGGAAAATCTCTAGCAGTGGCGCCCGAACAGGGACTTGA
AAGCGAAAGGGAAACCAGAGGAGCTCTCTCGACGCAGGACTCGGCTTGCTGAAGCGCGCACGGCAAGAGG
CGAGGGGCGGCGACTGGTGAGTACGCCAAAAATTTTGACTAGCGGAGGCTAGAAGGAGAGAGATGGGTGC
GAGAGCGTCAGTATTAAGCGGGGGAGAATTAGATCGCGATGGGAAAAAATTCGGTTAAGGCCAGGGGGAA
AGAAAAAATATAAATTAAAACATATAGTATGGGCAAGCAGGGAGCTAGAACGATTCGCAGTTAATCCTGG
CCTGTTAGAAACATCAGAAGGCTGTAGACAAATACTGGGACAGCTACAACCATCCCTTCAGACAGGATCA
GAAGAACTTAGATCATTATATAATACAGTAGCAACCCTCTATTGTGTGCATCAAAGGATAGAGATAAAAG
ACACCAAGGAAGCTTTAGACAAGATAGAGGAAGAGCAAAACAAAAGTAAGACCACCGCACAGCAAGCGGC
CGCTGATCTTCAGACCTGGAGGAGGAGATATGAGGGACAATTGGAGAAGTGAATTATATAAATATAAAGT
AGTAAAAATTGAACCATTAGGAGTAGCACCCACCAAGGCAAAGAGAAGAGTGGTGCAGAGAGAAAAAAGA
GCAGTGGGAATAGGAGCTTTGTTCCTTGGGTTCTTGGGAGCAGCAGGAAGCACTATGGGCGCAGCGTCAA
TGACGCTGACGGTACAGGCCAGACAATTATTGTCTGGTATAGTGCAGCAGCAGAACAATTTGCTGAGGGC
TATTGAGGCGCAACAGCATCTGTTGCAACTCACAGTCTGGGGCATCAAGCAGCTCCAGGCAAGAATCCTG
GCTGTGGAAAGATACCTAAAGGATCAACAGCTCCTGGGGATTTGGGGTTGCTCTGGAAAACTCATTTGCA
CCACTGCTGTGCCTTGGAATGCTAGTTGGAGTAATAAATCTCTGGAACAGATTTGGAATCACACGACCTG
GATGGAGTGGGACAGAGAAATTAACAATTACACAAGCTTAATACACTCCTTAATTGAAGAATCGCAAAAC
CAGCAAGAAAAGAATGAACAAGAATTATTGGAATTAGATAAATGGGCAAGTTTGTGGAATTGGTTTAACA
TAACAAATTGGCTGTGGTATATAAAATTATTCATAATGATAGTAGGAGGCTTGGTAGGTTTAAGAATAGT
TTTTGCTGTACTTTCTATAGTGAATAGAGTTAGGCAGGGATATTCACCATTATCGTTTCAGACCCACCTC
CCAACCCCGAGGGGACCCGACAGGCCCGAAGGAATAGAAGAAGAAGGTGGAGAGAGAGACAGAGACAGAT
CCATTCGATTAGTGAACGGATCGGCACTGCGTGCGCCAATTCTGCAGACAAATGGCAGTATTCATCCACA
ATTTTAAAAGAAAAGGGGGGATTGGGGGGTACAGTGCAGGGGAAAGAATAGTAGACATAATAGCAACAGA
CATACAAACTAAAGAATTACAAAAACAAATTACAAAAATTCAAAATTTTCGGGTTTATTACAGGGACAGC
AGAGATCCAGTTTGGTTAATTAAGGTACCTCGAGCGGCCCAAGCTTAAAAAAATTCTAGTTGGTTTAACG
CGTAACTAGATAGAACCGCGGGCAAGGACTATCAGGAAACCAAGTCCACGCACCGACTCGGTGCCACTTT
TTCAAGTTGATAACGGACTAGCCTTATTTTAACTTGCTATTTCTAGCTCTAAAACGATAGTCCTTGCCCT
TTTTCGGTGTTTCGTCCTTTCCACAAGATATATAAAGCCAAGAAATCGAAATACTTTCAAGTTACGGTAA
GCATATGATAGTCCATTTTAAAACATAATTTTAAAACTGCAAACTACCCAAGAAATTATTACTTTCTACG
TCACGTATTTTGTACTAATATCTTTGTGTTTACAGTCAAATTAATTCTAATTATCTCTCTAACAGCCTTG
TATCGTATATGCAAATATGAAGGAATCATGGGAAATAGGCCCTCTTCCTGCCCGACCTTGGTACCGGATC
CAGTCGACTGAATTGGTTCCTTTAAAGCCTGCTTTTTTGTACAGCTAGCTAGGTCTTGAAAGGAGTGGGA
ATTGGCTCCGGTGCCCGTCAGTGGGCAGAGCGCACATCGCCCACAGTCCCCGAGAAGTTGGGGGGAGGGG
TCGGCAATTGATCCGGTGCCTAGAGAAGGTGGCGCGGGGTAAACTGGGAAAGTGATGTCGTGTACTGGCT
CCGCCTTTTTCCCGAGGGTGGGGGAGAACCGTATATAAGTGCAGTAGTCGCCGTGAACGTTCTTTTTCGC
AACGGGTTTGCCGCCAGAACACAGGACCGGTTCTAGGCCACCATGGCTCGAGGATCCGGCGCAACAAACT
TCTCTCTGCTGAAACAAGCCGGAGATGTCGAAGAGAATCCTGGACCGACCGAGTACAAGCCCACGGTGCG
CCTCGCCACCCGCGACGACGTCCCCAGGGCCGTACGCACCCTCGCCGCCGCGTTCGCCGACTACCCCGCC
ACGCGCCACACCGTCGATCCGGACCGCCACATCGAGCGGGTCACCGAGCTGCAAGAACTCTTCCTCACGC
GCGTCGGGCTCGACATCGGCAAGGTGTGGGTCGCGGACGACGGCGCCGCGGTGGCGGTCTGGACCACGCC
GGAGAGCGTCGAAGCGGGGGCGGTGTTCGCCGAGATCGGCCCGCGCATGGCCGAGTTGAGCGGTTCCCGG
CTGGCCGCGCAGCAACAGATGGAAGGCCTCCTGGCGCCGCACCGGCCCAAGGAGCCCGCGTGGTTCCTGG
CCACCGTCGGAGTCTCGCCCGACCACCAGGGCAAGGGTCTGGGCAGCGCCGTCGTGCTCCCCGGAGTGGA
GGCGGCCGAGCGCGCCGGGGTGCCCGCCTTCCTGGAGACCTCCGCGCCCCGCAACCTCCCCTTCTACGAG
CGGCTCGGCTTCACCGTCACCGCCGACGTCGAGGTGCCCGAAGGACCGCGCACCTGGTGCATGACCCGCA
AGCCCGGTGCCTGAACGCGTTAAGTCGACAATCAACCTCTGGATTACAAAATTTGTGAAAGATTGACTGG
TATTCTTAACTATGTTGCTCCTTTTACGCTATGTGGATACGCTGCTTTAATGCCTTTGTATCATGCTATT
GCTTCCCGTATGGCTTTCATTTTCTCCTCCTTGTATAAATCCTGGTTGCTGTCTCTTTATGAGGAGTTGT
GGCCCGTTGTCAGGCAACGTGGCGTGGTGTGCACTGTGTTTGCTGACGCAACCCCCACTGGTTGGGGCAT
TGCCACCACCTGTCAGCTCCTTTCCGGGACTTTCGCTTTCCCCCTCCCTATTGCCACGGCGGAACTCATC
GCCGCCTGCCTTGCCCGCTGCTGGACAGGGGCTCGGCTGTTGGGCACTGACAATTCCGTGGTGTTGTCGG
GGAAATCATCGTCCTTTCCTTGGCTGCTCGCCTGTGTTGCCACCTGGATTCTGCGCGGGACGTCCTTCTG
CTACGTCCCTTCGGCCCTCAATCCAGCGGACCTTCCTTCCCGCGGCCTGCTGCCGGCTCTGCGGCCTCTT
CCGCGTCTTCGCCTTCGCCCTCAGACGAGTCGGATCTCCCTTTGGGCCGCCTCCCCGCGTCGACTTTAAG
ACCAATGACTTACAAGGCAGCTGTAGATCTTAGCCACTTTTTAAAAGAAAAGGGGGGACTGGAAGGGCTA
ATTCACTCCCAACGAAGACAAGATCTGCTTTTTGCTTGTACTGGGTCTCTCTGGTTAGACCAGATCTGAG
CCTGGGAGCTCTCTGGCTAACTAGGGAACCCACTGCTTAAGCCTCAATAAAGCTTGCCTTGAGTGCTTCA
AGTAGTGTGTGCCCGTCTGTTGTGTGACTCTGGTAACTAGAGATCCCTCAGACCCTTTTAGTCAGTGTGG
AAAATCTCTAGCAGGGCCCGTTTAAACCCGCTGATCAGCCTCGACTGTGCCTTCTAGTTGCCAGCCATCT
GTTGTTTGCCCCTCCCCCGTGCCTTCCTTGACCCTGGAAGGTGCCACTCCCACTGTCCTTTCCTAATAAA
ATGAGGAAATTGCATCGCATTGTCTGAGTAGGTGTCATTCTATTCTGGGGGGTGGGGTGGGGCAGGACAG
CAAGGGGGAGGATTGGGAAGACAATAGCAGGCATGCTGGGGATGCGGTGGGCTCTATGGCTTCTGAGGCG
GAAAGAACCAGCTGGGGCTCTAGGGGGTATCCCC
[124 nt withheld, positions 4655-4778]
C
[91 nt withheld, positions 4780-4870]
A
[49 nt withheld, positions 4872-4920]
CCTTTGACGTTGGAGTCCACGTTCTTT
[37 nt withheld, positions 4948-4984]
ACCCTATCTCGGTCTATTCTTTTGATTTATAAGGGATTTTGCCGATTTCGGCCTATTGGTTAAAAAATGA
GCTGATTTAACAAAAATTTAACGCGAATTAATTCTGTGGAATGTGTGTCAGTTAGGGTGTGGAAAGTCCC
CAGGCTCCCCAGCAGGCAGAAGTATGCAAAGCATGCATCTCAATTAGTCAGCAACCAGGTGTGGAAAGTC
CCCAGGCTCCCCAGCAGGCAGAAGTATGCAAAGCATGCATCTCAATTAGTCAGCAACCATAGTCCCGCCC
CTAACTCCGCCCATCCCGCCCCTAACTCCGCCCAGTTCCGCCCATTCTCCGCCCCATGGCTGACTAATTT
TTTTTATTTATGCAGAGGCCGAGGCCGCCTCTGCCTCTGAGCTATTCCAGAAGTAGTGAGGAGGCTTTTT
TGGAGGCCTAGGCTTTTGCAAAAAGCTCCCGGGAGCTTGTATATCCATTTTCGGATCTGATCAGCACGTG
TTGACAATTAATCATCGGCATAGTATATCGGCATAGTATAATACGACAAGGTGAGGAACTAAACCATGGC
CAAGTTGACCAGTGCCGTTCCGGTGCTCACCGCGCGCGACGTCGCCGGAGCGGTCGAGTTCTGGACCGAC
CGGCTCGGGTTCTCCCGGGACTTCGTGGAGGACGACTTCGCCGGTGTGGTCCGGGACGACGTGACCCTGT
TCATCAGCGCGGTCCAGGACCAGGTGGTGCCGGACAACACCCTGGCCTGGGTGTGGGTGCGCGGCCTGGA
CGAGCTGTACGCCGAGTGGTCGGAGGTCGTGTCCACGAACTTCCGGGACGCCTCCGGGCCGGCCATGACC
GAGATCGGCGAGCAGCCGTGGGGGCGGGAGTTCGCCCTGCGCGACCCGGCCGGCAACTGCGTGCACTTCG
TGGCCGAGGAGCAGGACTGACACGTGCTACGAGATTTCGATTCCACCGCCGCCTTCTATGAAAGGTTGGG
CTTCGGAATCGTTTTCCGGGACGCCGGCTGGATGATCCTCCAGCGCGGGGATCTCATGCTGGAGTTCTTC
GCCCACCCCAACTTGTTTATTGCAGCTTATAATGGTTACAAATAAAGCAATAGCATCACAAATTTCACAA
ATAAAGCATTTTTTTCACTGCATTCTAGTTGTGGTTTGTCCAAACTCATCAATGTATCTTATCATGTCTG
TATACCGTCGACCTCTAGCTAGAGCTTGGCGTAATCATGGTCATAGCTGTTTCCTGTGTGAAATTGTTAT
CCGCTCACAATTCCACACAACATACGAGCCGGAAGCATAAAGTGTAAAGCCTGGGGTGCCTAATGAGTGA
GCTAACTCACATTAATTGCGTTGCGCTCACTGCCCGCTTTCCAGTCGGGAAACCTGTCGTGCCAGCTGCA
TTAATGAATCGGCCAACGCGCGGGGAGAGGCGGTTTGCGTATTGGGCGCTCTTCCGCTTCCTCGCTCACT
GACTCGCTGCGCTCGGTCGTTCGGCTGCGGCGAGCGGTATCAGCTCACTCAAAGGCGGTAATACGGTTAT
CCACAGAATCAGGGGATAACGCAGGAAAGAACATGTGAGCAAAAGGCCAGCAAAAGGCCAGGAACCGTAA
AAAGGCCGCGTTGCTGGCGTTTTTCCATAGGCTCCGCCCCCCTGACGAGCATCACAAAAATCGACGCTCA
AGTCAGAGGTGGCGAAACCCGACAGGACTATAAAGATACCAGGCGTTTCCCCCTGGAAGCTCCCTCGTGC
GCTCTCCTGTTCCGACCCTGCCGCTTACCGGATACCTGTCCGCCTTTCTCCCTTCGGGAAGCGTGGCGCT
TTCTCATAGCTCACGCTGTAGGTATCTCAGTTCGGTGTAGGTCGTTCGCTCCAAGCTGGGCTGTGTGCAC
GAACCCCCCGTTCAGCCCGACCGCTGCGCCTTATCCGGTAACTATCGTCTTGAGTCCAACCCGGTAAGAC
ACGACTTATCGCCACTGGCAGCAGCCACTGGTAACAGGATTAGCAGAGCGAGGTATGTAGGCGGTGCTAC
AGAGTTCTTGAAGTGGTGGCCTAACTACGGCTACACTAGAAGAACAGTATTTGGTATCTGCGCTCTGCTG
AAGCCAGTTACCTTCGGAAAAAGAGTTGGTAGCTCTTGATCCGGCAAACAAACCACCGCTGGTAGCGGTG
GTTTTTTTGTTTGCAAGCAGCAGATTACGCGCAGAAAAAAAGGATCTCAAGAAGATCCTTTGATCTTTTC
TACGGGGTCTGACGCTCAGTGGAACGAAAACTCACGTTAAGGGATTTTGGTCATGAGATTATCAAAAAGG
ATCTTCACCTAGATCCTTTTAAATTAAAAATGAAGTTTTAAATCAATCTAAAGTATATATGAGTAAACTT
GGTCTGACAGTTACCAATGCTTAATCAGTGAGGCACCTATCTCAGCGATCTGTCTATTTCGTTCATCCAT
AGTTGCCTGACTCCCCGTCGTGTAGATAACTACGATACGGGAGGGCTTACCATCTGGCCCCAGTGCTGCA
ATGATACCGCGAGACCCACGCTCACCGGCTCCAGATTTATCAGCAATAAACCAGCCAGCCGGAAGGGCCG
AGCGCAGAAGTGGTCCTGCAACTTTATCCGCCTCCATCCAGTCTATTAATTGTTGCCGGGAAGCTAGAGT
AAGTAGTTCGCCAGTTAATAGTTTGCGCAACGTTGTTGCCATTGCTACAGGCATCGTGGTGTCACGCTCG
TCGTTTGGTATGGCTTCATTCAGCTCCGGTTCCCAACGATCAAGGCGAGTTACATGATCCCCCATGTTGT
GCAAAAAAGCGGTTAGCTCCTTCGGTCCTCCGATCGTTGTCAGAAGTAAGTTGGCCGCAGTGTTATCACT
CATGGTTATGGCAGCACTGCATAATTCTCTTACTGTCATGCCATCCGTAAGATGCTTTTCTGTGACTGGT
GAGTACTCAACCAAGTCATTCTGAGAATAGTGTATGCGGCGACCGAGTTGCTCTTGCCCGGCGTCAATAC
GGGATAATACCGCGCCACATAGCAGAACTTTAAAAGTGCTCATCATTGGAAAACGTTCTTCGGGGCGAAA
ACTCTCAAGGATCTTACCGCTGTTGAGATCCAGTTCGATGTAACCCACTCGTGCACCCAACTGATCTTCA
GCATCTTTTACTTTCACCAGCGTTTCTGGGTGAGCAAAAACAGGAAGGCAAAATGCCGCAAAAAAGGGAA
TAAGGGCGACACGGAAATGTTGAATACTCATACTCTTCCTTTTTCAATATTATTGAAGCATTTATCAGGG
TTATTGTCTCATGAGCGGATACATATTTGAATGTATTTAGAAAAATAAACAAATAGGGGTTCCGCGCACA
TTTCCCCGAAAAGTGCCACCTGACGTCGACGGATCGGGAGATCTCCCGATCCCCTATGGTGCACTCTCAG
TACAATCTGCTCTGATGCCGCATAGTTAAGCCAGTATCTGCTCCCTGCTTGTGTGTTGGAGGTCGCTGAG
TAGTGCGCGAGCAAAATTTAAGCTACAACAAGGCAAGGCTTGACCGACAATTGCATGAAGAATCTGCTTA
GGGTTAGGCGTTTTGCGCTGCTTCGCGATGTACGGGCCAGATATACGCGTTGACATTGATTATTGACTAG
TTATTAATAGTAATCAATTACGGGGTCATTAGTTCATAGCCCATATATGGAGTTCCGCGTTACATAACTT
ACGGTAAATGGCCCGCCTGGCTGACCGCCCAACGACCCCCGCCCATTGACGTCAATAATGACGTATGTTC
CCATAGTAACGCCAATAGGGACTTTCCATTGACGTCAATGGGTGGAGTATTTACGGTAAACTGCCCACTT
GGCAGTACATCAAGTGTATCATATGCCAAGTACGCCCCCTATTGACGTCAATGACGGTAAATGGCCCGCC
TGGCATTATGCCCAGTACATGACCTTATGGGACTTTCCTACTTGGCAGTACATCTACGTATTAGTCATCG
CTATTACCATGG
